>Addgene plasmid #142326 | TFORF2563 | addgene full sequence | sequence record 395794 | Addgene NGS Result
TTAATGTAGTCTTATGCAATACTCTTGTAGTCTTGCAACATGGTAACGATGAGTTAGCAACATGCCTTAC
AAGGAGAGAAAAAGCACCGTGCATGCCGATTGGTGGAAGTAAGGTGGTACGATCGTGCCTTATTAGGAAG
GCAACAGACGGGTCTGACATGGATTGGACGAACCACTGAATTGCCGCATTGCAGAGATATTGTATTTAAG
TGCCTAGCTCGATACATAAACGGGTCTCTCTGGTTAGACCAGATCTGAGCCTGGGAGCTCTCTGGCTAAC
TAGGGAACCCACTGCTTAAGCCTCAATAAAGCTTGCCTTGAGTGCTTCAAGTAGTGTGTGCCCGTCTGTT
GTGTGACTCTGGTAACTAGAGATCCCTCAGACCCTTTTAGTCAGTGTGGAAAATCTCTAGCAGTGGCGCC
CGAACAGGGACTTGAAAGCGAAAGGGAAACCAGAGGAGCTCTCTCGACGCAGGACTCGGCTTGCTGAAGC
GCGCACGGCAAGAGGCGAGGGGCGGCGACTGGTGAGTACGCCAAAAATTTTGACTAGCGGAGGCTAGAAG
GAGAGAGATGGGTGCGAGAGCGTCAGTATTAAGCGGGGGAGAATTAGATCGCGATGGGAAAAAATTCGGT
TAAGGCCAGGGGGAAAGAAAAAATATAAATTAAAACATATAGTATGGGCAAGCAGGGAGCTAGAACGATT
CGCAGTTAATCCTGGCCTGTTAGAAACATCAGAAGGCTGTAGACAAATACTGGGACAGCTACAACCATCC
CTTCAGACAGGATCAGAAGAACTTAGATCATTATATAATACAGTAGCAACCCTCTATTGTGTGCATCAAA
GGATAGAGATAAAAGACACCAAGGAAGCTTTAGACAAGATAGAGGAAGAGCAAAACAAAAGTAAGACCAC
CGCACAGCAAGCGGCCGCTGATCTTCAGACCTGGAGGAGGAGATATGAGGGACAATTGGAGAAGTGAATT
ATATAAATATAAAGTAGTAAAAATTGAACCATTAGGAGTAGCACCCACCAAGGCAAAGAGAAGAGTGGTG
CAGAGAGAAAAAAGAGCAGTGGGAATAGGAGCTTTGTTCCTTGGGTTCTTGGGAGCAGCAGGAAGCACTA
TGGGCGCAGCGTCAATGACGCTGACGGTACAGGCCAGACAATTATTGTCTGGTATAGTGCAGCAGCAGAA
CAATTTGCTGAGGGCTATTGAGGCGCAACAGCATCTGTTGCAACTCACAGTCTGGGGCATCAAGCAGCTC
CAGGCAAGAATCCTGGCTGTGGAAAGATACCTAAAGGATCAACAGCTCCTGGGGATTTGGGGTTGCTCTG
GAAAACTCATTTGCACCACTGCTGTGCCTTGGAATGCTAGTTGGAGTAATAAATCTCTGGAACAGATTTG
GAATCACACGACCTGGATGGAGTGGGACAGAGAAATTAACAATTACACAAGCTTAATACACTCCTTAATT
GAAGAATCGCAAAACCAGCAAGAAAAGAATGAACAAGAATTATTGGAATTAGATAAATGGGCAAGTTTGT
GGAATTGGTTTAACATAACAAATTGGCTGTGGTATATAAAATTATTCATAATGATAGTAGGAGGCTTGGT
AGGTTTAAGAATAGTTTTTGCTGTACTTTCTATAGTGAATAGAGTTAGGCAGGGATATTCACCATTATCG
TTTCAGACCCACCTCCCAACCCCGAGGGGACCCATGCATTGCATCTCAATTAGTCAGCAACCAGGTGTGG
AAAGTCCCCAGGCTCCCCAGCAGGCAGAAGTATGCAAAGCATGCGTCTCAATTAGTCAGCAACCATAGTC
CCGCCCCTAACTCCGCCCATCCCGCCCCTAACTCCGCCCAGTTCCGCCCATTCTCCGCCCCATGGCTGAC
TAATTTTTTTTATTTATGCAGAGGCCGAGGCCGCCTCGGCCTCTGAGCTATTCCAGAAGTAGTGAGGAGG
CTTTTTTGGAGGCCTAGGCTTTTGCAAAAAGCTTTCTAGAGGTACCACCGGAGCTTACCATGACCGAGTA
CAAGCCCACGGTGCGCCTCGCCACCCGCGACGACGTCCCCAGGGCCGTACGCACCCTCGCCGCCGCGTTC
GCCGACTACCCCGCCACGCGCCACACCGTCGATCCGGACCGCCACATCGAGCGGGTCACCGAGCTGCAAG
AACTCTTCCTCACGCGCGTCGGGCTCGACATCGGCAAGGTGTGGGTCGCGGACGACGGCGCCGCCGTGGC
GGTCTGGACCACGCCGGAGAGCGTCGAAGCGGGGGCGGTGTTCGCCGAGATCGGCCCGCGCATGGCCGAG
TTGAGCGGTTCCCGGCTGGCCGCGCAGCAACAGATGGAAGGCCTCCTGGCGCCGCACCGGCCCAAGGAGC
CCGCGTGGTTCCTGGCCACCGTCGGCGTCTCGCCCGACCACCAGGGCAAGGGTCTGGGCAGCGCCGTCGT
GCTCCCCGGAGTGGAGGCGGCCGAGCGCGCCGGGGTGCCCGCCTTCCTGGAGACCTCCGCGCCCCGCAAC
CTCCCCTTCTACGAGCGGCTCGGCTTCACCGTCACCGCCGACGTCGAGGTGCCCGAAGGACCGCGCACCT
GGTGCATGACCCGCAAGCCCGGTGCCAGTTAACGAATTCTAGATCTTGAGACAAATGGCAGTATTCATCC
ACAATTTTAAAAGAAAAGGGGGGATTGGGGGGTACAGTGCAGGGGAAAGAATAGTAGACATAATAGCAAC
AGACATACAAACTAAAGAATTACAAAAACAAATTACAAAAATTCAAAATTTTCGGGTTTATTACAGGGAC
AGCAGAGATCCACTTTGGCGCCGGCTCGAGGCCTGCAGGTGCAAAGATGGATAAAGTTTTAAACAGAGAG
GAATCTTTGCAGCTAATGGACCTTCTAGGTCTTGAAAGGAGTGGGAATTGGCTCCGGTGCCCGTCAGTGG
GCAGAGCGCACATCGCCCACAGTCCCCGAGAAGTTGGGGGGAGGGGTCGGCAATTGAACCGGTGCCTAGA
GAAGGTGGCGCGGGGTAAACTGGGAAAGTGATGTCGTGTACTGGCTCCGCCTTTTTCCCGAGGGTGGGGG
AGAACCGTATATAAGTGCAGTAGTCGCCGTGAACGTTCTTTTTCGCAACGGGTTTGCCGCCAGAACACAG
GTAAGTGCCGTGTGTGGTTCCCGCGGGCCTGGCCTCTTTACGGGTTATGGCCCTTGCGTGCCTTGAATTA
CTTCCACCTGGCTGCAGTACGTGATTCTTGATCCCGAGCTTCGGGTTGGAAGTGGGTGGGAGAGTTCGAG
GCCTTGCGCTTAAGGAGCCCCTTCGCCTCGTGCTTGAGTTGAGGCCTGGCCTGGGCGCTGGGGCCGCCGC
GTGCGAATCTGGTGGCACCTTCGCGCCTGTCTCGCTGCTTTCGATAAGTCTCTAGCCATTTAAAATTTTT
GATGACCTGCTGCGACGCTTTTTTTCTGGCAAGATAGTCTTGTAAATGCGGGCCAAGATCTGCACACTGG
TATTTCGGTTTTTGGGGCCGCGGGCGGCGACGGGGCCCGTGCGTCCCAGCGCACATGTTCGGCGAGGCGG
GGCCTGCGAGCGCGGCCACCGAGAATCGGACGGGGGTAGTCTCAAGCTGGCCGGCCTGCTCTGGTGCCTG
GCCTCGCGCCGCCGTGTATCGCCCCGCCCTGGGCGGCAAGGCTGGCCCGGTCGGCACCAGTTGCGTGAGC
GGAAAGATGGCCGCTTCCCGGCCCTGCTGCAGGGAGCTCAAAATGGAGGACGCGGCGCTCGGGAGAGCGG
GCGGGTGAGTCACCCACACAAAGGAAAAGGGCCTTTCCGTCCTCAGCCGTCGCTTCATGTGACTCCACGG
AGTACCGGGCGCCGTCCAGGCACCTCGATTAGTTCTCGAGCTTTTGGAGTACGTCGTCTTTAGGTTGGGG
GGAGGGGTTTTATGCGATGGAGTTTCCCCACACTGAGTGGGTGGAGACTGAAGTTAGGCCAGCTTGGCAC
TTGATGTAATTCTCCTTGGAATTTGCCCTTTTTGAGTTTGGATCTTGGTTCATTCTCAAGCCTCAGACAG
TGGTTCAAAGTTTTTTTCTTCCATTTCAGGTGTCGTGAGGCTAGCACCGCCACCATGGAGGAAATACCAG
CCCAGGAAGCAGCAGGGTCACCAAGGGTCCAGTTTCAGTCTTTGGAGACCCAGTCTGAGTGTCTGTCCCC
AGAGCCTCAGTTTGTGCAGGACACCGACATGGAACAGGGACTCACTGGGGCTCCACCTGTTCCTCAGGTG
CCTGCTCTTCCCCGTGAGGGAAGCCCAGGAGACCAGGCAGCTGCGCTCTTGACAGCCAGGTACCAGGATT
TCCAATTTCCAAGCCTGATGGGATCTCCCAGCTGGAACAGGATCTACAGGTCTTTGATCTGGAAACTAAG
ACTAGAGAAGTCTTAGTAATGAACTAGTCCGTAACTTGAAAGTATTTCGATTTCTTGGCTTTATATATCT
TGTGGAAAGGACGAAACTCATGTCCGCAGCTAGTCTGGACGCGTTAAGTCGACAATCAACCTCTGGATTA
CAAAATTTGTGAAAGATTGACTGGTATTCTTAACTATGTTGCTCCTTTTACGCTATGTGGATACGCTGCT
TTAATGCCTTTGTATCATGCTATTGCTTCCCGTATGGCTTTCATTTTCTCCTCCTTGTATAAATCCTGGT
TGCTGTCTCTTTATGAGGAGTTGTGGCCCGTTGTCAGGCAACGTGGCGTGGTGTGCACTGTGTTTGCTGA
CGCAACCCCCACTGGTTGGGGCATTGCCACCACCTGTCAGCTCCTTTCCGGGACTTTCGCTTTCCCCCTC
CCTATTGCCACGGCGGAACTCATCGCCGCCTGCCTTGCCCGCTGCTGGACAGGGGCTCGGCTGTTGGGCA
CTGACAATTCCGTGGTGTTGTCGGGGAAATCATCGTCCTTTCCTTGGCTGCTCGCCTGTGTTGCCACCTG
GATTCTGCGCGGGACGTCCTTCTGCTACGTCCCTTCGGCCCTCAATCCAGCGGACCTTCCTTCCCGCGGC
CTGCTGCCGGCTCTGCGGCCTCTTCCGCGTCTTCGCCTTCGCCCTCAGACGAGTCGGATCTCCCTTTGGG
CCGCCTCCCCGCGTCGACTTTAAGACCAATGACTTACAAGGCAGCTGTAGATCTTAGCCACTTTTTAAAA
GAAAAGGGGGGACTGGAAGGGCTAATTCACTCCCAACGAAGACAAGATCTGCTTTTTGCTTGTACTGGGT
CTCTCTGGTTAGACCAGATCTGAGCCTGGGAGCTCTCTGGCTAACTAGGGAACCCACTGCTTAAGCCTCA
ATAAAGCTTGCCTTGAGTGCTTCAAGTAGTGTGTGCCCGTCTGTTGTGTGACTCTGGTAACTAGAGATCC
CTCAGACCCTTTTAGTCAGTGTGGAAAATCTCTAGCAGTACGTATAGTAGTTCATGTCATCTTATTATTC
AGTATTTATAACTTGCAAAGAAATGAATATCAGAGAGTGAGAGGAACTTGTTTATTGCAGCTTATAATGG
TTACAAATAAAGCAATAGCATCACAAATTTCACAAATAAAGCATTTTTTTCACTGCATTCTAGTTGTGGT
TTGTCCAAACTCATCAATGTATCTTATCATGTCTGGCTCTAGCTATCCCGCCCCTAACTCCGCCCATCCC
GCCCCTAACTCCGCCCAGTTCCGCCCATTCTCCGCCCCATGGCTGACTAATTTTTTTTATTTATGCAGAG
GCCGAGGCCGCCTCGGCCTCTGAGCTATTCCAGAAGTAGTGAGGAGGCTTTTTTGGAGGCCTAGGGACGT
ACCCAATTCGCCCTATAGTGAGTCGTATTACGCGCGCTCACTGGCCGTCGTTTTACAACGTCGTGACTGG
GAAAACCCTGGCGTTACCCAACTTAATCGCCTTGCAGCACATCCCCCTTTCGCCAGCTGGCGTAATAGCG
AAGAGGCCCGCACCGATCGCCCTTCCCAACAGTTGCGCAGCCTGAATGGCGAATGGG
[124 nt withheld, positions 6008-6131]
C
[91 nt withheld, positions 6133-6223]
A
[49 nt withheld, positions 6225-6273]
CCTTTGACGTTGGAGTCCACGTTCTTT
[37 nt withheld, positions 6301-6337]
ACCCTATCTCGGTCTATTCTTTTGATTTATAAGGGATTTTGCCGATTTCGGCCTATTGGTTAAAAAATGA
GCTGATTTAACAAAAATTTAACGCGAATTTTAACAAAATATTAACGCTTACAATTTAGGTGGCACTTTTC
GGGGAAATGTGCGCGGAACCCCTATTTGTTTATTTTTCTAAATACATTCAAATATGTATCCGCTCATGAG
ACAATAACCCTGATAAATGCTTCAATAATATTGAAAAAGGAAGAGTATGAGTATTCAACATTTCCGTGTC
GCCCTTATTCCCTTTTTTGCGGCATTTTGCCTTCCTGTTTTTGCTCACCCAGAAACGCTGGTGAAAGTAA
AAGATGCTGAAGATCAGTTGGGTGCACGAGTGGGTTACATCGAACTGGATCTCAACAGCGGTAAGATCCT
TGAGAGTTTTCGCCCCGAAGAACGTTTTCCAATGATGAGCACTTTTAAAGTTCTGCTATGTGGCGCGGTA
TTATCCCGTATTGACGCCGGGCAAGAGCAACTCGGTCGCCGCATACACTATTCTCAGAATGACTTGGTTG
AGTACTCACCAGTCACAGAAAAGCATCTTACGGATGGCATGACAGTAAGAGAATTATGCAGTGCTGCCAT
AACCATGAGTGATAACACTGCGGCCAACTTACTTCTGACAACGATCGGAGGACCGAAGGAGCTAACCGCT
TTTTTGCACAACATGGGGGATCATGTAACTCGCCTTGATCGTTGGGAACCGGAGCTGAATGAAGCCATAC
CAAACGACGAGCGTGACACCACGATGCCTGTAGCAATGGCAACAACGTTGCGCAAACTATTAACTGGCGA
ACTACTTACTCTAGCTTCCCGGCAACAATTAATAGACTGGATGGAGGCGGATAAAGTTGCAGGACCACTT
CTGCGCTCGGCCCTTCCGGCTGGCTGGTTTATTGCTGATAAATCTGGAGCCGGTGAGCGTGGGTCTCGCG
GTATCATTGCAGCACTGGGGCCAGATGGTAAGCCCTCCCGTATCGTAGTTATCTACACGACGGGGAGTCA
GGCAACTATGGATGAACGAAATAGACAGATCGCTGAGATAGGTGCCTCACTGATTAAGCATTGGTAACTG
TCAGACCAAGTTTACTCATATATACTTTAGATTGATTTAAAACTTCATTTTTAATTTAAAAGGATCTAGG
TGAAGATCCTTTTTGATAATCTCATGACCAAAATCCCTTAACGTGAGTTTTCGTTCCACTGAGCGTCAGA
CCCCGTAGAAAAGATCAAAGGATCTTCTTGAGATCCTTTTTTTCTGCGCGTAATCTGCTGCTTGCAAACA
AAAAAACCACCGCTACCAGCGGTGGTTTGTTTGCCGGATCAAGAGCTACCAACTCTTTTTCCGAAGGTAA
CTGGCTTCAGCAGAGCGCAGATACCAAATACTGTTCTTCTAGTGTAGCCGTAGTTAGGCCACCACTTCAA
GAACTCTGTAGCACCGCCTACATACCTCGCTCTGCTAATCCTGTTACCAGTGGCTGCTGCCAGTGGCGAT
AAGTCGTGTCTTACCGGGTTGGACTCAAGACGATAGTTACCGGATAAGGCGCAGCGGTCGGGCTGAACGG
GGGGTTCGTGCACACAGCCCAGCTTGGAGCGAACGACCTACACCGAACTGAGATACCTACAGCGTGAGCT
ATGAGAAAGCGCCACGCTTCCCGAAGGGAGAAAGGCGGACAGGTATCCGGTAAGCGGCAGGGTCGGAACA
GGAGAGCGCACGAGGGAGCTTCCAGGGGGAAACGCCTGGTATCTTTATAGTCCTGTCGGGTTTCGCCACC
TCTGACTTGAGCGTCGATTTTTGTGATGCTCGTCAGGGGGGCGGAGCCTATGGAAAAACGCCAGCAACGC
GGCCTTTTTACGGTTCCTGGCCTTTTGCTGGCCTTTTGCTCACATGTTCTTTCCTGCGTTATCCCCTGAT
TCTGTGGATAACCGTATTACCGCCTTTGAGTGAGCTGATACCGCTCGCCGCAGCCGAACGACCGAGCGCA
GCGAGTCAGTGAGCGAGGAAGCGGAAGAGCGCCCAATACGCAAACCGCCTCTCCCCGCGCGTTGGCCGAT
TCATTAATGCAGCTGGCACGACAGGTTTCCCGACTGGAAAGCGGGCAGTGAGCGCAACGCAATTAATGTG
AGTTAGCTCACTCATTAGGCACCCCAGGCTTTACACTTTATGCTTCCGGCTCGTATGTTGTGTGGAATTG
TGAGCGGATAACAATTTCACACAGGAAACAGCTATGACCATGATTACGCCAAGCGCGCAATTAACCCTCA
CTAAAGGGAACAAAAGCTGGAGCTGCAAGC
Features (pLannotate 1.2.2; 31 found; start..end, strand, type, name):
      5..231     +  promoter       RSV promoter: Rous sarcoma virus enhancer/promoter
    232..412     +  LTR            5' LTR (truncated): truncated 5' long terminal repeat (LTR) from HIV-1
    459..584     +  misc_feature   HIV-1 Ψ: packaging signal of human immunodeficiency virus type 1
    568..931     +  CDS            HIV-1 gag (fragment): gag protein from human immunodeficiency virus 1; gag
   1077..1310    +  misc_feature   RRE: The Rev response element (RRE) of HIV-1 allows for Rev-dependent mRNA export from the nucleus to the cytoplasm.
   1687..1713    +  CDS            Rev (fragment): human immunodeficiency virus 1 (HIV-1) Rev protein; rev; enhances nuclear export of unspliced and incompletely spliced viral mRNAs
   1720..1743    +  promoter       SV40 promoter (fragment): SV40 early promoter
   1744..1815    +  promoter       SV40 promoter (fragment): SV40 enhancer and early promoter
   1839..1974    +  rep_origin     SV40 ori: SV40 origin of replication
   2020..2616    +  CDS            PuroR (fragment): puromycin N-acetyltransferase; pac from Streptomyces; confers resistance to puromycin
   2665..2782    +  misc_feature   cPPT/CTS: central polypurine tract and central termination sequence of HIV-1
   2847..2913    +  CDS            small t antigen (fragment): SV40 (simian virus 40) small t antigen
   2920..4098    +  promoter       EF-1α promoter: strong constitutive promoter for human elongation factor EF-1α
   4115..4249    +  CDS            ZNF655 (fragment): ZN655_HUMAN - Also known as VIK. Experimental evidence at protein level: Swiss-Prot protein existence level 1. May be involved in transcriptional regulation. From Homo sapiens (Human).
   4439..4492    +  promoter       U6 promoter (fragment): RNA polymerase III promoter for human U6 snRNA
   4534..5122    +  misc_feature   WPRE: woodchuck hepatitis virus posttranscriptional regulatory element
   5173..5192    +  misc_feature   cPPT/CTS (fragment): central polypurine tract and central termination sequence of HIV-1
   5194..5427    +  LTR            3' LTR (ΔU3): self-inactivating 3' long terminal repeat (LTR) from HIV-1
   5505..5626    +  polyA_signal   SV40 poly(A) signal: SV40 polyadenylation signal
   5666..5801    +  rep_origin     SV40 ori: SV40 origin of replication
   5822..5840    -  promoter       T7 promoter: promoter for bacteriophage T7 RNA polymerase
   5848..6003    +  CDS            lacZα (fragment): LacZα fragment of β-galactosidase; lacZ fragment
   6008..6436    +  rep_origin     f1 ori (sequence partly withheld): f1 bacteriophage origin of replication; arrow indicates direction of (+) strand synthesis
   6489..6593    +  promoter       AmpR promoter: bla
   6594..7454    +  CDS            AmpR: β-lactamase; bla; confers resistance to ampicillin, carbenicillin, and related antibiotics
   7625..8213    +  rep_origin     ori: high-copy-number ColE1/pMB1/pBR322/pUC origin of replication
   8396..8488    +  CDS            lacI (fragment): lac repressor; lacI; The lac repressor binds to the lac operator to inhibit transcription in E. coli. This inhibition can be relieved by adding lactose or isopropyl-β-D-thiogalactopyranoside (IPTG).
   8501..8522    +  protein_bind   CAP binding site: CAP binding activates transcription in the presence of cAMP. E. coli catabolite activator protein
   8537..8567    +  promoter       lac promoter: promoter for the E. coli lac operon
   8575..8591    +  protein_bind   lac operator: The lac repressor binds to the lac operator to inhibit transcription in E. coli. This inhibition can be relieved by adding lactose or isopropyl-β-D-thiogalactopyranoside (IPTG). lac repressor encoded by lacI
   8636..8654    +  promoter       T3 promoter: promoter for bacteriophage T3 RNA polymerase
