[The description below was written by a language model from this plasmid's Addgene catalogue record and pLannotate feature annotations shown in this document.]
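Description:
TFORF2563 is a third-generation-style, self-inactivating lentiviral expression plasmid built on the pLX_TRC317 backbone and carrying a human ZNF655 (also known as VIK) open reading frame. It belongs to a barcoded transcription factor ORF collection in which each clone carries a unique 24-bp barcode, so that the overexpressed factor can be identified by sequencing in pooled screens. In bacteria it is maintained through a high-copy ColE1/pUC-type origin with ampicillin resistance (AmpR under its own bla promoter). An f1 origin and remnants of a lac/lacZα cloning region with T7 and T3 promoters are also present in the backbone. The depositor notes that the plasmid can recombine, which is common for LTR-containing vectors.

The viral portion begins with an RSV promoter fused to a truncated HIV-1 5' LTR, which drives genomic RNA production in packaging cells. It is followed by the Ψ packaging signal with a gag fragment, the RRE for Rev-dependent nuclear export, and a cPPT/CTS element. An SV40 early promoter/origin segment precedes a puromycin N-acetyltransferase gene, allowing selection of transduced mammalian cells. Downstream, the strong constitutive EF-1α promoter drives the ZNF655 insert, listed as 413 bp and corresponding to short transcript isoforms. The annotation tool matched only part of this region to the reference ZNF655 protein. The barcode itself is not annotated in the feature table, so its position is not stated. A WPRE follows to enhance transcript stability and expression, and the cassette ends at the ΔU3 3' LTR, with an SV40 polyadenylation signal beyond it. The construct is intended for lentiviral overexpression of ZNF655, individually or in pooled transcription factor screens such as directed differentiation studies.
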