Addgene plasmid #142326: TFORF2563
Purpose: Lentiviral vector for overexpressing transcription factor ORFs with unique 24-bp barcodes. Barcodes facilitate identification of transcription factors in pooled screens.
Depositing lab: Feng Zhang. Depositing organization: Broad Institute. Publication: A transcription factor atlas of directed differentiation. Joung J, Ma S, Tay T, Geiger-Schuller KR, Kirchgatterer PC, Verdine VK, Guo B, Arias-Garcia MA, Allen WE, Singh A, Kuksenko O, Abudayyeh OO, Gootenberg JS, Fu Z, Macrae RK, Buenrostro JD, Regev A, Zhang F. Cell. 2023 Jan 5;186(1):209-229.e26. doi: 10.1016/j.cell.2022.11.026. PubMed 36608654.
Backbone
  Vector backbone: pLX_TRC317
  Backbone manufacturer: Broad Institute Genetic Perturbation Platform
  Backbone size w/o insert (bp): 8264
  Vector type: Mammalian Expression, Lentiviral
  Selectable markers: Puromycin
Growth in bacteria
  Bacterial resistance: Ampicillin, 100 μg/mL
  Growth temperature: 37°C
  Growth strain: NEB Stable
  Copy number: High Copy
Gene/Insert
  Gene/Insert name: ZNF655
  Species: H. sapiens (human)
  Insert size (bp): 413
  Entrez Gene: ZNF655 (a.k.a. VIK, VIK-1)
  Promoter: EF1a
  Cloning method: Unknown
  Sequencing primers: 5′ GGGTGGAGACTGAAGTTAGGCCAG; 3′ CACATAGCGTAAAAGGAGCAACATAG
Terms and licenses: Academic/Nonprofit Terms; Industry Terms: Not Available to Industry
Depositor comments: XM_017012613,ENST00000626122,ENST00000454654,ENST00000425063 . The transcription factor ORF portion of this plasmid was synthesized by Genewiz. Please test multiple small colonies in case of plasmid recombination. To make this collection available in a timely manner, a portion of this collection was not fully sequenced by Addgene. If an Addgene verified full plasmid sequence is not available, please contact us prior to placing an order to request the full sequence.
How to cite: TFORF2563 was a gift from Feng Zhang (Addgene plasmid # 142326 ; http://n2t.net/addgene:142326 ; RRID:Addgene_142326)
