>Addgene plasmid #142326 | TFORF2563 | depositor partial sequence | sequence record 279116 | Insert
ACCGCCACCATGGAGGAAATACCAGCCCAGGAAGCAGCAGGGTCACCAAGGGTCCAGTTTCAGTCTTTGG
AGACCCAGTCTGAGTGTCTGTCCCCAGAGCCTCAGTTTGTGCAGGACACCGACATGGAACAGGGACTCAC
TGGGGCTCCACCTGTTCCTCAGGTGCCTGCTCTTCCCCGTGAGGGAAGCCCAGGAGACCAGGCAGCTGCG
CTCTTGACAGCCAGGTACCAGGATTTCCAATTTCCAAGCCTGATGGGATCTCCCAGCTGGAACAGGATCT
ACAGGTCTTTGATCTGGAAACTAAGACTAGAGAAGTCTTAGTAATGAACTAGTCCGTAACTTGAAAGTAT
TTCGATTTCTTGGCTTTATATATCTTGTGGAAAGGACGAAACTCATGTCCGCAGCTAGTCTGG
