>Addgene plasmid #142326 | TFORF2563 | depositor partial sequence | sequence record 279117 | Barcode
AACTCATGTCCGCAGCTAGTCTGG
